>Addgene plasmid #187121 | pDARMO_CMVT_FLAG-HUWE1 | addgene full sequence | sequence record 369334 | Addgene NGS Result
GAGTGACAATGACATCCACTTTGCCTTTCTCTCCACAGGTGTCCACTCCCAGGTCCAAAGTTGGCCAGGC
CTAGTTGGCCAGGCCTAGTGCCGCCACCATGGGTGATTACAAGGATGACGATGACAAGGGCGGTGGTAGC
GGTGGGCTGGAAGTTCTGTTCCAGGGGCCCGTCGACATGAAAGTAGACAGGACTAAACTGAAGAAGACAC
CTACTGAGGCTCCTGCAGACTGCAGAGCCTTAATAGACAAACTCAAAGTTTGTAATGATGAGCAACTTCT
CTTGGAACTGCAGCAGATCAAAACATGGAACATTGGAAAGTGCGAGTTATATCACTGGGTGGACCTGTTG
GACCGCTTCGATGGAATACTGGCAGATGCTGGACAGACAGTGGAGAATATGTCATGGATGCTCGTATGTG
ATAGGCCAGAAAGAGAGCAACTGAAAATGCTTCTCTTGGCTGTGTTGAACTTCACAGCCTTGCTCATTGA
GTACAGCTTTTCCCGGCATCTGTACAGTTCCATAGAGCATTTGACAACTTTATTGGCTTCCTCTGATATG
CAAGTGGTGCTGGCAGTCCTCAATCTCCTATATGTATTTAGCAAAAGATCAAACTACATCACTCGTCTGG
GATCTGACAAGAGGACCCCGCTGCTAACTCGGCTACAACATTTGGCAGAGAGCTGGGGTGGAAAGGAGAA
TGGCTTTGGACTTGCAGAATGTTGCAGAGACTTGCATATGATGAAATATCCACCCAGTGCAACTACACTA
CACTTTGAATTCTATGCAGATCCTGGGGCCGAGGTCAAAATTGAGAAAAGGACAACTAGTAACACACTAC
ATTATATTCACATAGAGCAACTTGACAAGATTTCAGAAAGCCCTTCTGAAATCATGGAATCTCTTACCAA
AATGTACAGCATTCCTAAGGATAAGCAGATGCTGTTATTTACACACATACGACTGGCCCATGGCTTTTCT
AATCACAGGAAGCGATTGCAGGCAGTTCAGGCCAGACTGCATGCAATATCTATATTAGTGTATTCCAATG
CCTTGCAGGAATCAGCAAACAGTATCTTGTATAATGGCTTGATAGAGGAGTTAGTGGACGTGCTGCAAAT
AACGGATAAGCAGCTTATGGAGATTAAAGCAGCTTCTTTACGAACATTAACATCAATTGTCCACTTGGAG
AGAACTCCCAAACTCAGCAGTATTATTGACTGTACTGGAACTGCCTCCTACCATGGATTTTTGCCAGTGC
TTGTAAGGAACTGTATCCAGGCCATGATTGATCCTTCCATGGATCCATACCCTCACCAGTTTGCCACTGC
TCTCTTCTCTTTTTTATACCATCTGGCCAGCTACGATGCTGGTGGTGAAGCCTTGGTCTCCTGTGGAATG
ATGGAAGCCTTATTGAAGGTCATAAAGTTTCTTGGCGATGAACAGGACCAGATAACATTTGTCACCAGAG
CCGTCAGAGTGGTTGACCTTATCACCAACCTGGATATGGCAGCTTTTCAATCCCATAGTGGACTTTCTAT
CTTCATTTATAGACTTGAGCATGAAGTAGATCTGTGCCGAAAAGAATGTCCGTTTGTGATCAAGCCAAAG
ATCCAGAGACCCAATACTACACAAGAAGGAGAGGAAATGGAAACTGATATGGATGGAGTCCAGTGTATTC
CACAACGAGCAGCACTTCTGAAATCCATGTTGAATTTCCTCAAGAAGGCCATCCAAGACCCTGCTTTCTC
AGATGGCATACGACATGTGATGGATGGTTCTCTGCCTACCTCCCTGAAACACATCATCAGCAATGCAGAA
TACTATGGCCCATCACTCTTCCTCCTAGCTACTGAAGTGGTGACTGTGTTTGTATTTCAAGAACCATCAC
TGCTCTCCTCACTCCAGGACAATGGATTGACAGATGTCATGCTGCATGCACTGCTTATCAAAGATGTTCC
TGCTACCCGTGAAGTCCTTGGCTCCCTCCCAAATGTATTCAGTGCACTCTGTTTGAATGCCCGAGGTCTT
CAGTCTTTTGTTCAGTGTCAGCCTTTTGAACGCCTCTTCAAAGTTCTTCTGTCTCCAGATTACCTCCCAG
CCATGCGGAGGAGGAGAAGTTCTGATCCCCTTGGGGATACTGCATCCAACCTGGGGAGTGCTGTCGATGA
GCTCATGAGACATCAGCCCACCCTTAAAACAGATGCAACGACTGCCATCATCAAGTTACTTGAAGAAATC
TGTAATCTTGGAAGGGACCCCAAATACATCTGTCAGAAGCCATCGATCCAGAAGGCAGATGGCACTGCCA
CTGCTCCTCCCCCAAGGTCTAATCATGCCGCAGAAGAAGCCTCTAGTGAGGATGAGGAGGAAGAGGAAGT
ACAGGCCATGCAGAGCTTTAATTCTACCCAGCAAAATGAAACTGAGCCTAATCAGCAGGTTGTTGGTACA
GAGGAACGTATTCCTATTCCCCTCATGGATTACATCCTTAATGTGATGAAATTTGTGGAATCTATTCTGA
GCAACAATACAACAGATGACCACTGCCAGGAATTTGTGAATCAGAAAGGACTGTTGCCTTTGGTTACCAT
TTTGGGTCTTCCCAATCTGCCCATTGACTTTCCCACATCTGCTGCCTGTCAGGCTGTTGCAGGTGTCTGC
AAATCCATATTGACACTGTCACATGAACCCAAAGTCCTTCAAGAGGGTCTCCTTCAGTTGGACTCCATCC
TCTCCTCCCTGGAGCCCTTACACCGCCCCATTGAATCCCCTGGGGGCTCAGTGTTGTTGCGAGAACTGGC
TTGCGCAGGCAATGTTGCTGATGCTACCCTCTCAGCCCAGGCCACACCTCTGCTGCATGCACTCACTGCT
GCCCATGCCTACATCATGATGTTTGTTCATACTTGCAGAGTTGGACAGAGTGAAATTCGTTCCATCTCCG
TAAACCAGTGGGGCTCTCAATTGGGTCTGAGTGTTTTGAGCAAGCTGAGCCAGTTATACTGTTCCCTGGT
GTGGGAAAGCACTGTCCTCCTCTCTCTGTGTACCCCAAACAGCCTACCATCTGGGTGTGAATTTGGCCAG
GCAGATATGCAGAAACTGGTTCCAAAGGATGAGAAGGCAGGTACGACCCAGGGCGGAAAAAGATCAGATG
GGGAACAGGATGGAGCAGCTGGAAGTATGGATGCTTCTACCCAGGGCTTATTAGAAGGCATTGGGCTAGA
TGGTGACACATTGGCTCCCATGGAGACAGATGAACCTACTGCTTCAGACTCTAAGGGCAAATCTAAAATC
ACACCAGCAATGGCTGCCAGAATTAAGCAAATCAAGCCTTTGTTATCAGCTTCCTCCAGATTAGGCCGAG
CACTTGCTGAGCTATTTGGACTTCTTGTTAAACTTTGTGTGGGATCTCCTGTCCGCCAGAGAAGGAGCCA
TCATGCTGCCAGCACCACTACAGCACCGACACCTGCCGCGCGATCAACAGCCTCAGCTCTCACTAAGCTC
TTGACTAAGGGGTTATCTTGGCAGCCCCCACCATATACACCTACTCCCCGATTCAGGCTGACATTCTTCA
TCTGTTCAGTTGGTTTCACATCCCCAATGCTGTTTGATGAGAGGAAGTATCCCTACCACCTCATGCTGCA
AAAATTTCTCTGCTCCGGAGGCCACAATGCTCTTTTTGAAACTTTCAACTGGGCTCTGTCCATGGGAGGT
AAAGTTCCTGTTTCTGAGGGATTGGAACACTCAGACTTGCCTGATGGCACAGGAGAATTCCTAGATGCCT
GGCTTATGCTGGTGGAGAAGATGGTGAATCCCACCACGGTGCTTGAATCTCCACATTCGCTGCCTGCCAA
ATTGCCTGGAGGTGTCCAGAACTTTCCCCAGTTCAGTGCACTGCGCTTCCTTGTGGTAACTCAGAAAGCA
GCCTTTACTTGCATCAAAAACTTATGGAACCGGAAACCCCTGAAGGTATATGGTGGACGAATGGCTGAAT
CGATGCTGGCCATTCTATGCCACATCCTCCGAGGAGAACCTGTGATTCGAGAGAGACTAAGCAAGGAGAA
GGAGGGGTCTCGAGGAGAAGAGGATACAGGGCAAGAGGAAGGTGGCTCCCGCCGGGAACCTCAAGTCAAC
CAGCAACAACTGCAACAGCTCATGGACATGGGCTTCACAAGGGAACATGCAATGGAGGCACTGTTGAACA
CCAGCACCATGGAGCAGGCCACAGAGTACCTTTTAACCCACCCTCCTCCAATCATGGGAGGAGTTGTTCG
GGATCTCAGCATGTCTGAAGAGGACCAGATGATGAGAGCAATTGCTATGTCTCTGGGACAGGATATTCCA
ATGGATCAAAGGGCAGAGTCACCTGAGGAAGTTGCTTGCCGGAAGGAGGAAGAGGAACGGAAAGCTCGGG
AAAAGCAGGAGGAGGAAGAGGCTAAATGTCTAGAGAAGTTCCAGGATGCTGACCCGTTGGAACAAGATGA
GCTCCACACTTTCACAGATACTATGTTGCCAGGCTGCTTCCACCTTCTTGATGAGCTGCCAGACACAGTA
TACCGTGTGTGTGACCTGATCATGACAGCAATCAAACGTAATGGAGCAGATTATCGTGACATGATTCTGA
AGCAAGTAGTCAATCAGGTGTGGGAAGCTGCTGATGTATTGATCAAAGCTGCTCTTCCCCTGACAACAAG
TGACACAAAAACCGTGTCAGAGTGGATAAGTCAGATGGCCACACTGCCCCAGGCCTCCAATTTGGCTACT
AGAATCTTGCTTTTAACGCTACTTTTTGAGGAGTTGAAGCTACCTTGTGCTTGGGTGGTTGAATCAAGTG
GCATCCTTAATGTCCTAATCAAACTCTTGGAAGTGGTTCAGCCCTGCCTCCAGGCAGCCAAGGAGCAGAA
GGAAGTCCAGACCCCAAAGTGGATCACACCAGTGTTGCTCCTGATTGATTTCTATGAAAAGACAGCCATC
TCCTCAAAAAGGAGAGCCCAGATGACTAAGTACCTGCAATCCAACAGCAACAACTGGCGCTGGTTTGATG
ATCGCTCTGGGCGTTGGTGTAGTTACAGTGCAAGCAACAATAGCACTATTGATTCTGCCTGGAAATCTGG
AGAGACAAGCGTGCGATTCACTGCAGGCCGAAGAAGATACACGGTCCAATTCACTACAATGGTGCAGGTT
AATGAGGAAACAGGGAACCGACGCCCTGTGATGCTGACTCTCCTCAGGGTACCTCGGCTGAATAAAAATT
CAAAAAACAGCAATGGACAGGAACTAGAGAAGACGCTGGAAGAAAGCAAAGAAATGGATATCAAACGTAA
AGAAAATAAAGGCAATGATACCCCTTTGGCCCTAGAGAGTACAAACACTGAAAAGGAGACAAGCCTGGAG
GAAACAAAAATCGGGGAGATCCTGATCCAGGGCTTGACAGAAGATATGGTGACTGTTTTAATCCGGGCCT
GCGTGAGCATGCTGGGAGTCCCTGTGGACCCAGATACTTTGCATGCCACCCTTCGTCTCTGTCTGAGGCT
CACCCGGGACCACAAATATGCCATGATGTTTGCAGAACTGAAGAGTACCCGCATGATCTTGAATTTGACC
CAGAGCTCAGGCTTCAATGGGTTTACTCCCCTGGTCACCCTTCTCTTAAGACACATCATTGAGGACCCCT
GTACCCTTCGTCATACCATGGAAAAGGTTGTTCGCTCAGCAGCTACAAGTGGAGCTGGTAGCACTACCTC
TGGTGTTGTGTCTGGCAGCCTCGGCTCTCGGGAGATCAACTACATCCTTCGTGTCCTTGGGCCAGCCGCA
TGCCGCAATCCAGACATATTCACAGAAGTGGCCAACTGCTGTATCCGCATCGCCCTTCCTGCCCCTCGAG
GCTCAGGAACTGCTTCAGATGATGAATTTGAGAATCTTAGAATTAAAGGCCCTAATGCTGTACAGCTGGT
GAAGACCACCCCTTTGAAGCCCTCACCTCTGCCTGTCATCCCTGATACTATCAAGGAAGTGATCTATGAT
ATGCTGAATGCTCTGGCTGCATACCATGCTCCAGAGGAAGCCGATAAATCTGATCCTAAACCTGGGGTTA
TGACCCAAGAGGTTGGCCAGCTCCTGCAAGACATGGGTGATGATGTATACCAGCAGTACCGGTCACTTAC
GCGTCAGAGCAGTGACTTTGATACGCAGTCAGGTTTTTCCATTAATAGTCAGGTCTTTGCTGCAGATGGT
GCCTCCACTGAGACTTCCGCATCTGGGACCTCCCAAGGAGAGGCTTCAACTCCAGAGGAGTCTCGAGATG
GGAAGAAAGATAAAGAAGGGGACCGGGCCTCTGAGGAAGGCAAACAGAAAGGCAAGGGCAGCAAACCTTT
AATGCCTACCTCCACTATCCTTCGTCTTCTGGCAGAGTTGGTGAGGTCCTATGTTGGTATTGCTACCCTG
ATTGCCAACTACAGCTACACTGTGGGCCAGTCTGAACTGATCAAAGAGGACTGCAGTGTGCTAGCTTTTG
TTCTGGACCACCTGCTCCCACATACCCAGAATGCAGAAGACAAGGACACCCCTGCCTTGGCCCGCCTGTT
CCTCGCAAGCCTGGCTGCTGCAGGGAGTGGCACAGATGCCCAGGTGGCCCTAGTGAATGAAGTAAAAGCA
GCCCTTGGACGGGCACTGGCTATGGCTGAGAGTACAGAGAAACATGCCAGGCTTCAGGCAGTGATGTGTA
TCATCAGTACTATCATGGAGTCCTGCCCCTCCACCTCCAGCTTCTACAGCAGTGCCACAGCGAAGACCCA
GCACAATGGCATGAACAACATCATTCGGCTTTTCCTGAAGAAGGGACTGGTTAATGACCTGGCCAGAGTA
CCTCACAGCTTAGACCTGTCCAGTCCCAACATGGCCAACACAGTCAATGCTGCTCTGAAGCCTTTGGAAA
CACTTTCCCGGATTGTGAACCAGCCCAGTAGCCTTTTTGGCAGCAAGAGTGCTTCTAGCAAGAACAAGTC
TGAGCAGGATGCCCAAGGAGCCTCTCAAGATTCCAGTAGCAACCAGCAGGACCCAGGCGAGCCTGGGGAA
GCAGAAGTGCAGGAGGAGGATCATGATGTCACTCAGACAGAGGTGGCAGATGGGGATATCATGGATGGGG
AGGCTGAAACCGACTCAGTGGTGATTGCTGGGCAGCCTGAGGTGCTCAGTTCACAAGAGATGCAGGTTGA
GAATGAGCTGGAGGACCTGATAGATGAGTTGCTTGAGAGGGATGGCGGATCTGGGAACAGTACAATTATA
GTGAGCAGAAGTGGAGAGGATGAATCACAAGAGGACGTGCTGATGGATGAAGCTCCTTCCAACCTCAGCC
AAGCTTCCACCTTGCAGGCCAACCGAGAAGATTCCATGAATATCCTGGACCCTGAGGATGAGGAGGAGCA
CACTCAGGAAGAGGACAGCAGTGGCAGTAACGAGGATGAGGATGATAGTCAGGATGAAGAGGAGGAGGAG
GAGGAAGATGAGGAAGATGATCAGGAGGATGATGAAGGTGAAGAGGGAGATGAAGACGATGACGACGATG
GCTCTGAGATGGAATTGGATGAGGATTATCCTGATATGAACGCTTCTCCCTTGGTCCGATTTGAGCGCTT
TGACCGGGAGGATGATCTCATCATTGAGTTTGACAACATGTTCTCCAGTGCTACAGACATCCCCCCATCC
CCAGGAAATATCCCTACCACCCATCCACTGATGGTGCGCCATGCAGACCACAGTTCTCTGACACTGGGCA
GTGGCTCTTCAACAACTCGTCTCACCCAGGGCATCGGGCGCAGTCAGAGGACCCTAAGGCAGCTGACGGC
CAATACTGGCCACACCATTCATGTTCACTACCCTGGGAATCGCCAGCCCAACCCTCCTCTTATACTGCAG
AGGTTGCTTGGTCCCTCAGCTGCTGCTGACATCCTTCAGCTGAGCAGCAGCCTTCCCCTACAAAGCCGGG
GTCGGGCCCGCCTCCTGGTAGGCAACGATGACGTCCACATCATCGCCCGTTCTGATGATGAGCTGCTGGA
TGACTTTTTCCATGATCAGAGCACAGCTACCAGCCAAGCAGGAACCCTGTCCAGCATCCCCACAGCCCTG
ACCCGCTGGACAGAAGAATGCAAAGTTCTCGATGCTGAGAGCATGCATGACTGTGTTTCAGTGGTTAAAG
TGTCCATTGTCAATCACCTGGAATTCCTGAGGGATGAGGAGCTGGAAGAAAGGCGAGAGAAGCGCAGGAA
ACAACTGGCTGAGGAAGAAACAAAGATAACTGATAAAGGCAAAGAAGATAAGGAGAACAGGGATCAGAGT
GCACAGTGTACTGCATCTAAGTCAAATGACTCCACTGAACAGAATCTCTCAGATGGGACGCCTATGCCTG
ACAGCTACCCAACAACCCCATCTTCAACTGATGCAGCTACATCTGAGTCCAAGGAGACCCTTGGCACTCT
GCAATCCTCACAACAGCAACCAACACTCCCAACCCCACCAGCTTTGGGAGAGGTTCCTCAGGAGCTGCAG
TCTCCAGCTGGAGAAGGGGGCAGCTCTACACAGCTATTGATGCCTGTAGAGCCAGAGGAATTGGGTCCCA
CAAGGCCAAGTGGGGAAGCAGAAACAACTCAGATGGAGTTATCCCCAGCTCCCACTATAACCTCACTTTC
CCCAGAGAGAGCTGAGGATTCTGATGCACTGACGGCTGTCAGCAGTCAGCTAGAAGGCTCTCCTATGGAT
ACAAGCAGCCTGGCTTCCTGTACCTTAGAGGAGGCTGTGGGTGACACTTCAGCAGCTGGCAGTTCTGAGC
AGCCCAGAGCAGGCAGCTCCACTCCTGGGGATGCCCCACCAGCTGTGGCGGAAGTGCAAGGCAGGAGTGA
TGGGTCAGGGGAATCTGCCCAGCCACCTGAGGACAGCTCCCCACCTGCATCCTCTGAGAGCTCTTCCACC
AGAGATTCTGCCGTGGCCATTTCTGGCGCCGATTCCCGAGGAATCCTAGAAGAGCCGTTGCCTTCAACAA
GCAGTGAAGAAGAAGATCCCCTTGCGGGTATCAGTCTCCCTGAAGGTGTGGACCCCTCTTTTCTGGCTGC
CCTGCCTGATGACATCCGTCGGGAAGTTCTACAGAACCAGCTAGGCATTCGTCCACCAACCCGGACTGCC
CCCTCCACAAATAGCTCAGCGCCTGCAGTGGTGGGGAATCCTGGTGTGACTGAGGTGAGTCCCGAGTTTC
TTGCGGCACTGCCACCCGCGATCCAAGAGGAAGTACTGGCACAGCAGAGAGCTGAGCAGCAGCGACGAGA
ACTAGCACAGAATGCCAGCTCAGACACCCCTATGGACCCTGTGACCTTCATCCAGACTCTGCCCTCAGAC
CTGCGCCGTAGTGTCCTAGAGGATATGGAGGACAGTGTGTTAGCTGTGATGCCACCTGACATTGCAGCTG
AGGCTCAAGCCCTGAGACGAGAGCAAGAAGCCCGGCAGCGACAGCTCATGCATGAGCGTCTGTTTGGGCA
CAGTAGCACCTCCGCACTCTCTGCTATTCTCCGAAGCCCGGCTTTCACCAGTCGCTTAAGTGGCAACCGT
GGGGTCCAGTATACTCGCCTTGCTGTGCAGAGAGGTGGCACCTTCCAGATGGGGGGTAGCAGCAGCCATA
ACAGGCCTTCTGGCAGTAATGTAGATACTCTCCTCCGCCTCCGAGGACGGCTCCTTCTGGACCACGAAGC
CCTTTCTTGTCTCTTGGTCCTACTTTTTGTGGATGAGCCAAAGCTCAATACTAGCCGTCTACACCGAGTA
CTGAGAAATCTCTGCTACCATGCCCAGACCCGCCACTGGGTCATCCGCAGTCTGCTCTCCATCTTGCAGC
GCAGCAGTGAGAGTGAGCTATGCATTGAAACACCCAAACTCACTACAAGTGAGGAAAAGGGCAAAAAGTC
GAGCAAGAGCTGTGGGTCAAGTAGCCATGAGAACCGTCCCCTGGACCTGCTACACAAGATGGAGTCAAAG
AGCTCCAACCAGCTTTCCTGGCTCTCAGTATCCATGGATGCAGCCCTAGGCTGCAGGACTAATATATTTC
AGATCCAGCGTTCAGGGGGGCGTAAACATACCGAGAAGCATGCAAGCGGTGGCTCCACCGTCCACATCCA
TCCCCAAGCTGCTCCTGTTGTCTGCAGACACGTTTTGGATACACTCATTCAATTGGCCAAGGTATTTCCC
AGCCACTTCACACAGCAGCGGACCAAAGAAACAAACTGTGAGAGTGATCGGGAAAGGGGCAATAAGGCCT
GTAGCCCATGCTCCTCACAGTCCTCCAGCAGTGGCATTTGCACAGACTTCTGGGACTTATTGGTAAAACT
GGACAACATGAATGTCAGCCGGAAAGGCAAGAACTCCGTGAAGTCAGTGCCAGTGAGCGCTGGCGGTGAG
GGGGAAACCTCTCCATACAGCCTCGAGGCCTCTCCACTGGGGCAGCTCATGAACATGTTGTCACACCCAG
TCATCCGCCGGAGCTCTCTCTTAACTGAGAAACTCCTCAGACTCCTTTCTCTCATCTCAATTGCTCTCCC
AGAAAACAAGGTGTCAGAAGCACAGGCTAATTCTGGCAGCGGTGCTTCCTCCACCACCACTGCCACCTCA
ACCACATCTACCACCACCACCACTGCCGCCTCCACCACGCCCACACCCCCTACTGCACCCACCCCTGTCA
CTTCTGCTCCAGCCCTGGTTGCTGCCACGGCTATTTCCACCATTGTCGTAGCTGCTTCGACCACAGTGAC
TACCCCCACGACTGCTACCACTACTGTTTCAATTTCTCCCACTACTAAGGGCAGCAAATCTCCAGCGAAG
GTGAGTGATGGGGGCAGCAGCAGTACAGACTTTAAGATGGTGTCCTCTGGCCTCACTGAAAACCAGCTAC
AGCTCTCTGTAGAGGTGTTGACATCCCACTCTTGTTCTGAGGAAGGCTTAGAGGATGCAGCCAACGTACT
ACTGCAGCTCTCCCGGGGGGACTCTGGGACCCGGGACACTGTTCTCAAGCTGCTACTGAATGGAGCCCGC
CATCTGGGTTATACCCTTTGTAAACAAATAGGTACCCTGCTGGCCGAGCTGCGGGAATACAACCTCGAGC
AGCAGCGGCGAGCCCAATGTGAAACCCTCTCTCCTGATGGCCTGCCTGAGGAGCAGCCACAGACCACCAA
GCTGAAGGGCAAAATGCAGAGCAGGTTTGACATGGCTGAGAATGTGGTAATTGTGGCATCTCAGAAGCGA
CCTTTGGGTGGCCGGGAGCTCCAGCTGCCTTCTATGTCCATGTTGACATCCAAGACATCTACCCAGAAGT
TCTTCTTGAGGGTACTACAGGTCATCATCCAGCTCCGGGACGACACGCGCCGGGCTAACAAGAAAGCCAA
GCAGACAGGCAGGCTAGGTTCCTCCGGTTTAGGCTCAGCTAGCAGCATCCAGGCAGCTGTTCGGCAGCTG
GAGGCTGAGGCTGATGCCATTATACAAATGGTACGTGAGGGTCAAAGGGCGCGGAGACAGCAACAAGCAG
CAACGTCGGAGTCTAGCCAGTCAGAGGCGTCTGTCCGGAGGGAGGAATCACCCATGGATGTGGACCAGCC
ATCTCCCAGTGCTCAAGATACTCAATCCATTGCCTCCGATGGAACCCCACAGGGGGAGAAGGAAAAGGAA
GAAAGACCACCTGAGTTACCCCTGCTCAGCGAGCAGCTGAGTTTGGACGAGCTGTGGGACATGCTTGGGG
AGTGTCTAAAGGAACTAGAGGAATCCCATGACCAGCATGCGGTGCTAGTGCTACAGCCTGCTGTCGAGGC
CTTCTTTCTGGTCCATGCCACAGAGCGGGAGAGCAAGCCTCCTGTCCGAGACACCCGTGAGAGCCAGCTG
GCACACATCAAGGACGAGCCTCCTCCACTCTCCCCTGCCCCCTTAACCCCAGCCACGCCTTCCTCCCTTG
ACCCATTCTTCTCCCGGGAGCCCTCATCTATGCACATCTCCTCAAGCCTGCCCCCTGACACACAGAAGTT
CCTTCGCTTTGCAGAGACTCACCGCACTGTGTTAAACCAGATCCTACGGCAGTCCACGACCCACCTTGCT
GATGGGCCTTTTGCTGTCCTGGTAGACTACATTCGTGTCCTCGACTTTGATGTCAAGCGCAAATATTTCC
GCCAAGAGCTGGAGCGTTTAGATGAGGGGCTCCGGAAAGAAGACATGGCTGTGCATGTCCGTCGTGACCA
TGTGTTTGAAGACTCCTATCGTGAGCTGCATCGCAAATCCCCCGAAGAAATGAAGAATCGATTGTATATA
GTATTTGAAGGAGAAGAAGGGCAGGATGCTGGCGGGCTCCTGCGGGAGTGGTATATGATCATCTCTCGAG
AGATGTTTAACCCTATGTATGCCTTGTTCCGTACCTCACCTGGTGATCGAGTCACCTACACCATCAATCC
ATCTTCCCACTGCAACCCCAACCATCTGTCCTATTTTAAATTTGTCGGACGCATTGTGGCCAAAGCTGTA
TATGACAACCGTCTTCTGGAGTGCTACTTTACTCGATCCTTTTACAAACACATCTTGGGCAAGTCAGTCA
GATATACAGATATGGAGAGTGAAGATTACCACTTCTACCAAGGTCTGGTTTATCTGCTGGAAAATGATGT
CTCCACACTAGGCTATGACCTCACCTTCAGCACTGAGGTCCAAGAGTTTGGAGTTTGTGAAGTTCGTGAC
CTCAAACCCAATGGGGCCAACATCTTGGTAACAGAGGAGAATAAGAAGGAGTATGTACACCTGGTATGCC
AGATGAGAATGACAGGAGCCATCCGCAAGCAGTTGGCGGCTTTCTTAGAAGGCTTCTATGAGATCATTCC
AAAGCGCCTCATTTCCATCTTCACTGAGCAGGAGTTAGAGCTGCTTATATCAGGACTGCCCACCATTGAC
ATCGATGATCTGAAATCCAACACTGAATACCACAAGTACCAGTCCAACTCTATTCAGATCCAGTGGTTCT
GGAGAGCATTGCGTTCTTTCGATCAAGCTGACCGTGCCAAGTTCCTCCAGTTTGTCACGGGTACTTCCAA
GGTACCCCTGCAAGGCTTTGCTGCCCTCGAAGGCATGAATGGCATTCAGAAGTTTCAGATCCATCGAGAT
GATAGGTCCACAGATCGCCTGCCTTCAGCTCACACATGTTTTAATCAGCTGGATCTGCCTGCCTATGAGA
GCTTTGAGAAGCTCCGCCACATGCTACTGTTGGCTATCCAGGAGTGCTCTGAAGGCTTTGGGCTGGCCTA
ATAAGCGGCCGCTGATGATAATGGCCTGTGGCCGTAATGGCCTGTGGCCGTAAAATCAACCTCTGGATTA
CAAAATTTGTGAAAGATTGACTGGTATTCTTAACTATGTTGCTCCTTTTACGCTATGTGGATACGCTGCT
TTAATGCCTTTGTATCATGCTATTGCTTCCCGTATGGCTTTCATTTTCTCCTCCTTGTATAAATCCTGGT
TGCTGTCTCTTTATGAGGAGTTGTGGCCCGTTGTCAGGCAACGTGGCGTGGTGTGCACTGTGTTTGCTGA
CGCAACCCCCACTGGTTGGGGCATTGCCACCACCTGTCAGCTCCTTTCCGGGACTTTCGCTTTCCCCCTC
CCTATTGCCACGGCGGAACTCAGTGCCGCCTGCCTTGCCCGCTGCTGGACAGGGGCTCGGCTGTTGGGCA
CTGACAATTCCGTGGTGTTGTCGGGGAAATCATCGTCCTTTCCTTGGCTGCTCGCCTGTGTTGCCACCTG
GATTCTGCGCGGGACGTCCTTCTGCTACGTCCCTTCGGCCCTCAATCCAGCGGACCTTCCTTCCCGCGGC
CTGCTGCCGGCTCTGCGGCCTCTTCCGCGGCTTCGAGATCTGCCTCGACTGTGCCTTCTAGTTGCCAGCC
ATCTGTTGTTTGCCCCTCCCCCGTGCCTTCCTTGACCCTGGAAGGTGCCACTCCCACTGTCCTTTCCTAA
TAAAATGAGGAAATTGCATCAAATTGTCTGAGTAGGTGTCATTCTATTCTGGGGGGTGGGGTGGGGCAGG
ACAGCAAGGGGGAGGATTGGGCAGACAATAGCAGGCATGCTGGGGACTCGAGTTAAGGGCGAATCGCTGG
GACGCCCGAACGGTGGCTACTCGTTGACATAAGCCTGTTCGGTTCGTAAACTGTAATGCAAGTAGCGTAT
GCGCTCACGCAACTGGTCCAGAACCTTGACCGAACGCAGCGGTGGTAACGGCGCAGTGGCGGTTTTCATG
GCTTGTTATGACTGTTTTTTTGTACAGTCTATGCCTCGGGCATCCAAGCAGCAAGCGCGTTACGCCGTGG
GTCGATGTTTGATGTTATGGAGCAGCAACGATGTTACGCAGCAGGGCAGTCGCCCTAAAACAAAGTTAGG
TGGCTCAAGTATGGGCATCATTCGTACATGTAGGCTCGGCCCTGACCAAGTCAAATCCATGCGGGCTGCT
CTTGATCTTTTCGGTCGTGAGTTCGGTGATGTAGCCACCTACTCCCAACATCAGCCGGACTCCGATTACC
TCGGGAACTTGCTCCGTAGTAAGACATTTATTGCGCTTGCTGCCTTCGACCAAGAAGCGGTTGTTGGCGC
TCTCGCGGCTTACGTTCTGCCCAAGTTTGAGCAGCCGCGTAGTGAGATCTATATCTATGATCTCGCAGTC
TCCGGCGAGCACCGGAGGCAGGGCATTGCCACCGCGCTCATCAATCTCCTCAAGCATGAGGCCAACGCGC
TTGGTGCTTATGTGATCTACGTGCAAGCAGATTACGGTGACGATCCCGCAGTGGCTCTCTATACAAAGTT
GGGCATACGGGAAGAAGTGATGCACTTTGATATCGACCCAAGTACCGCCACCTAACAATTCGTTCAAGCC
GAGATCGGCTTCCCGGCCGCGGAGTTGTTCGGTAAATTGTCACAACGCCGCGAATATAGTCTTTACATGC
CCTTGGCCACGCCCCTCTTTAATACGACGGGCAATTTGCACTTCAGAAAATGAAGAGTTTGCTTTAGCCA
TAACAAAAGTCCAGTATGCTTTTTCACAGCATAACTGGACTGATTTCAGTTTACAACTATTCTGTCTAGT
TTAAGACTTTATTGTCATAGTTTAGATCTATTTTGTTCAGTTTAAGACTTTATTGTCCGCCCACACCCGC
TTACGCAGGGCATCTGCGCATCCACAGGAAGCCGTAAAAAGGCCGCGTTGCTGGCGTTTTTCCATAGGCT
CCGCCCCCCTGACGAGCATCACAAAAATCGACGCTCAAGTCAGAGGTGGCGAAACCCGACAGGACTATAA
AGATACCAGGCGTTTCCCCCTGGAAGCTCCCTCGTGCGCTCTCCTGTTCCGACCCTGCCGCTTACCGGAT
ACCTGTCCGCCTTTCTCCCTTCGGGAAGCGTGGCGCTTTCTCATAGCTCACGCTGTAGGTATCTCAGTTC
GGTGTAGGTCGTTCGCTCCAAGCTGGGCTGTGTGCACGAACCCCCCGTTCAGCCCGACCGCTGCGCCTTA
TCCGGTAACTATCGTCTTGAGTCCAACCCGGTAAGACACGACTTATCGCCACTGGCAGCAGCCACTGGTA
ACAGGATTAGCAGAGCGAGGTATGTAGGCGGTGCTACAGAGTTCTTGAAGTGGTGGCCTAACTACGGCTA
CACTAGAAGAACAGTATTTGGTATCTGCGCTCTGCTGAAGCCAGTTACCTTCGGAAAAAGAGTTGGTAGC
TCTTGATCCGGCAAACAAACCACCGCTGGTAGCGGTGGTTTTTTTGTTTGCAAGCAGCAGATTACGCGCA
GAAAAAAAGGATCTCAAGAAGATCCTTTGATCTTTTCTACGGGGTCTGACGCTTATTACCAATGCTTAAT
CAGTGAGGCACCTATCTCAGCGATCTGTCTATTTCGTTCATCCATAGTTGCCTGACTCCCCGTCGTGTAG
ATAACTACGATACGGGAGGGCTTACCATCTGGCCCCAGTGCTGCAATGATACCGCGTGACCCACGCTCAC
CGGCTCCAGATTTATCAGCAATAAACCAGCCAGCCGGAAGGGCCGAGCGCAGAAGTGGTCCTGCAACTTT
ATCCGCCTCCATCCAGTCTATTAATTGTTGCCGGGAAGCTAGAGTAAGTAGTTCGCCAGTTAATAGTTTG
CGCAACGTTGTTGCCATTGCTACAGGCATCGTGGTGTCACGCTCGTCGTTTGGTATGGCTTCATTCAGCT
CCGGTTCCCAACGATCAAGGCGAGTTACATGATCCCCCATGTTGTGCAAAAAAGCGGTTAGCTCCTTCGG
TCCTCCGATCGTTGTCAGAAGTAAGTTGGCCGCAGTGTTATCACTCATGGTTATGGCAGCACTGCATAAT
TCTCTTACTGTCATGCCATCCGTAAGATGCTTTTCTGTGACTGGTGAGTACTCAACCAAGTCATTCTGAG
AATAGTGTATGCGGCGACCGAGTTGCTCTTGCCCGGCGTCAATACGGGATAATACCGCGCCACATAGCAG
AACTTTAAAAGTGCTCATCATTGGAAAACGTTCTTCGGGGCGAAAACTCTCAAGGATCTTACCGCTGTTG
AGATCCAGTTCGATGTAACCCACTCGTGCACCCAACTGATCTTCAGCATCTTTTACTTTCACCAGCGTTT
CTGGGTGAGCAAAAACAGGAAGGCAAAATGCCGCAAAAAAGGGAATAAGGGCGACACGGAAATGTTGAAT
ACTCATACTCTTCCTTTTTCAATATTATTGAAGCATTTATCAGGGTTATTGTCTCATGAGCGGATACATA
TTTGAATGTATTTAGGACCCAAGTCAACCGGTTGTGGGCGGACAAAATAGTTGGGAACTGGGAGGGGTGG
AAATGGAGTTTTTAAGGATTATTTAGGGAAGAGTGACAAAATAGATGGGAACTGGGTGTAGCGTCGTAAG
CTAATACGAAAATTAAAAATGACAAAATAGTTTGGAACTAGATTTCACTTATCTGGTTCAGCCTGCGGTC
CGGATTCGCCCTTAAGCTAGCTAGTTATTAATAGTAATCAATTACGGGGTCATTAGTTCATAGCCCATAT
ATGGAGTTCCGCGTTACATAACTTACGGTAAATGGCCCGCCTGGCTGACCGCCCAACGACCCCCGCCCAT
TGACGTCAATAATGACGTATGTTCCCATAGTAACGCCAATAGGGACTTTCCATTGACGTCAATGGGTGGA
GTATTTACGGTAAACTGCCCACTTGGCAGTACATCAAGTGTATCATATGCCAAGTACGCCCCCTATTGAC
GTCAATGACGGTAAATGGCCCGCCTGGCATTATGCCCAGTACATGACCTTATGGGACTTTCCTACTTGGC
AGTACATCTACGTATTAGTCATTGCTATTACCATGGTGATGCGGTTTTGGCAGTACATCAATGGGCGTGG
ATAGCGGTTTGACTCACGGGGATTTCCAAGTCTCCACCCCATTGACGTCAATGGGAGTTTGTTTTGGCAC
CAAAATCAACGGGACTTTCCAAAATGTCGTAACAACTCCGCCCCATTGACGCAAATGGGCGGTAGGCGTG
TACGGTGGGAGGTCTATATAAGCAGAGCTGGTTTAGTGAACCGTCAGATCCTCACTCTCTTCCGCCTCGC
TGTCTGCGAGGGCCAGCTGTTGGGCTCGCGGTTGAGGACAAACTCTTCGCGGTCTTTCCAGTACTCTTGG
ATCGGAAACCCGTCGGCCTCCGAACGGTACTCCGCCACCGAGGGACCTGAGCGAGTCCGCATCGACCGGA
TCGGAAAACCTCTCGAGAAAGGCGTCTAACCAGTCACAGTCGCAAGGTAGGCTGAGCACCGTGGCGGGCG
GCAGCGGGTGGCGGTCGGGGTTGTTTCTGGCGGAGGTGCTGCTGATGATGTAATTAAAGTAGGCGGTGTT
GACACCGCGGATGGTCGAGGTGAGGTGTGGCAGGCTTGAGATCCAGCTGTTGGGGTGAGTACTCCCTCTC
AAAAGCGGGCATTACTTCTGCGCTAAGATTGTCAGTTTCCAAAAACGAGGAGGATTTGATATTCACCTGG
CCCGATCTGGCCATACACTT
Features (pLannotate 1.2.2; 17 found; start..end, strand, type, name):
      3..49      +  CDS            IgH signal sequence (fragment): signal sequence from the mouse immunoglobulin heavy chain variable region
    105..128     +  CDS            FLAG: FLAG® epitope tag, followed by an enterokinase cleavage site
    177..13298   +  CDS            HUWE1: HUWE1_HUMAN - Also known as KIAA0312, KIAA1578, UREB1. Experimental evidence at protein level: Swiss-Prot protein existence level 1. E3 ubiquitin-protein ligase which mediates ubiquitination and subsequent proteasomal degradation of target proteins (PubMed:15989957, PubMed:19713937, PubMed:15567145, PubMed:15767685, PubMed:18488021, PubMed:17567951, PubMed:19037095, PubMed:20534529). Regulates apoptosis by catalyzing the polyubiquitination and degradation of MCL1 (PubMed:15989957). Mediates monoubiquitination of DNA polymerase beta (POLB) at 'Lys-41', 'Lys-61' and 'Lys-81', thereby playing a r
  13354..13895   +  misc_feature   WPRE (fragment): woodchuck hepatitis virus posttranscriptional regulatory element
  13909..14020   +  polyA_signal   bGH poly(A) signal: bovine growth hormone polyadenylation signal
  14164..14192   +  promoter       Pc promoter: intI1 (promoter lies within the coding sequence); class 1 integron promoter
  14362..14895   +  CDS            GmR: gentamycin acetyltransferase; aacC1; confers resistance to gentamycin
  14962..15185   +  mobile_element Tn7R: mini-Tn7 element (right end of the Tn7 transposon) Tn7
  15249..15837   -  rep_origin     ori: high-copy-number ColE1/pMB1/pBR322/pUC origin of replication
  15876..16736   -  CDS            AmpR: β-lactamase; bla; confers resistance to ampicillin, carbenicillin, and related antibiotics
  16737..16808   -  promoter       AmpR promoter: bla
  16833..16998   +  mobile_element Tn7L: mini-Tn7 element (left end of the Tn7 transposon) Tn7
  17031..17395   +  enhancer       CMV enhancer: human cytomegalovirus immediate early enhancer
  17396..17599   +  promoter       CMV promoter: human cytomegalovirus (CMV) immediate early promoter
  17664..17702   +  misc_feature   Ad SA (fragment): adenovirus major late transcript splice acceptor (Friedrich and Soriano, 1991)
  17735..17944   -  CDS            PTP (fragment): TERM_ADE02 - Experimental evidence at protein level: Swiss-Prot protein existence level 1. Protein covalently bound to the viral DNA that acts as a primer for viral genomic replication by DNA strand displacement. Assembles on the viral origin of replication in an initiation complex with viral polymerase, DBP, host NFIA and host POU2F1/OCT1. During initiation, the polymerase covalently couples the first dCTP with Ser- 580 of pTP. The terminal protein stimulates the template activity over 20 fold compared to protein-free templates. Neo-synthesized viral genomes are linked to two preterminal prot
  17975..18064   +  intron         chimeric intron (fragment): chimera between introns from adenovirus and immunoglobulin heavy chain genes
