[The description below was written by a language model from this plasmid's Addgene catalogue record and pLannotate feature annotations shown in this document.]
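Description:
pDARMO_CMVT_FLAG-HUWE1 is an 18,080 nt mammalian expression plasmid built on the pDARMO backbone to produce full-length human HUWE1 with a single N-terminal FLAG tag. It is maintained in E. coli through a high-copy ColE1/pUC-type origin and selected with ampicillin via the bla gene and its own promoter. The backbone also carries mini-Tn7 left and right ends. These flank the whole expression cassette together with a gentamicin acetyltransferase gene driven by the class 1 integron Pc promoter, whereas the origin and AmpR lie outside the Tn7 arms. This layout is characteristic of transfer vectors designed for Tn7 transposition into a bacmid, although the record itself lists only mammalian expression as the purpose.

Transcription is driven by the human CMV immediate-early enhancer and promoter. Downstream of these lie adenovirus-derived leader and splice elements: a major late splice acceptor fragment, a chimeric adenovirus/immunoglobulin intron fragment, and a stretch annotated on the reverse strand as a fragment of the adenoviral preterminal protein, which probably reflects adenoviral leader sequence rather than an expressed protein. The short "IgH signal sequence" fragment annotated just upstream of the FLAG tag may likewise belong to the chimeric intron region rather than being a functional secretion signal, though the record does not resolve this. The FLAG epitope precedes the 13,122 bp HUWE1 open reading frame, which was inserted by Gibson assembly and encodes a giant HECT-type E3 ubiquitin ligase. A WPRE fragment and the bovine growth hormone polyadenylation signal follow, enhancing transcript stability and 3′ end processing. The construct is suited to expression and FLAG-based detection or purification of HUWE1 for structural and biochemical studies of ligase activity and substrate recognition.
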