Addgene plasmid #187121: pDARMO_CMVT_FLAG-HUWE1
Purpose: mammalian cell expression of FLAG-HUWE1
Depositing lab: Eric Fischer. Depositing organization: Dana-Farber Cancer Institute. Publication: Solenoid architecture of HUWE1 contributes to ligase activity and substrate recognition. Hunkeler M, Jin CY, Ma MW, Monda JK, Overwijn D, Bennett EJ, Fischer ES. Mol Cell. 2021 Sep 2;81(17):3468-3480.e7. doi: 10.1016/j.molcel.2021.06.032. Epub 2021 Jul 26. PubMed 34314700.
Backbone
  Vector backbone: pDARMO
  Vector type: Mammalian Expression
Growth in bacteria
  Bacterial resistance: Ampicillin, 100 μg/mL
  Growth temperature: 37°C
  Growth strain: DH5alpha
  Copy number: High Copy
Gene/Insert
  Gene/Insert name: HUWE1
  Species: H. sapiens (human)
  Insert size (bp): 13122
  Entrez Gene: HUWE1 (a.k.a. ARF-BP1, HECTH9, HSPC272, Ib772, LASU1, MRXST, MULE, URE-B1, UREB1)
  Tag / fusion protein: 1xFLAG (N terminal on insert)
  Cloning method: Gibson Cloning
Terms and licenses: Academic/Nonprofit Terms; Industry Terms: Not Available to Industry
How to cite: pDARMO_CMVT_FLAG-HUWE1 was a gift from Eric Fischer (Addgene plasmid # 187121 ; http://n2t.net/addgene:187121 ; RRID:Addgene_187121)
